>Addgene plasmid #57922 | mKOet-H1-10 | addgene full sequence | sequence record 183110 | Addgene NGS Result
CGTTACATAACTTACGGTAAATGGCCCGCCTGGCTGACCGCCCAACGACCCCCGCCCATTGACGTCAATA
ATGACGTATGTTCCCATAGTAACGCCAATAGGGACTTTCCATTGACGTCAATGGGTGGAGTATTTACGGT
AAACTGCCCACTTGGCAGTACATCAAGTGTATCATATGCCAAGTACGCCCCCTATTGACGTCAATGACGG
TAAATGGCCCGCCTGGCATTATGCCCAGTACATGACCTTATGGGACTTTCCTACTTGGCAGTACATCTAC
GTATTAGTCATCGCTATTACCATGGTGATGCGGTTTTGGCAGTACATCAATGGGCGTGGATAGCGGTTTG
ACTCACGGGGATTTCCAAGTCTCCACCCCATTGACGTCAATGGGAGTTTGTTTTGGCACCAAAATCAACG
GGACTTTCCAAAATGTCGTAACAACTCCGCCCCATTGACGCAAATGGGCGGTAGGCGTGTACGGTGGGAG
GTCTATATAAGCAGAGCTGGTTTAGTGAACCGTCAGATCCGCTAGCCGCCACCATGACCGAGAACTCCAC
CTCCGCCCCGGCGGCGAAGCCCAAACGGGCCAAGGCTTCCAAGAAGTCCACGGACCACCCCAAGTATTCA
GACATGATCGTGGCTGCTATCCAGGCAGAGAAGAACCGTGCCGGCTCCTCGCGCCAGTCCATCCAAAAGT
ATATCAAGAGCCACTACAAGGTGGGTGAGAACGCCGACTCCCAGATCAAGTTGTCCATCAAGCGCCTAGT
GACCACCGGTGTTCTCAAGCAAACCAAAGGGGTGGGCGCCTCGGGGTCCTTCAGGCTGGCCAAGGGCGAT
GAGCCCAAAAGGTCGGTGGCTTTCAAGAAGACCAAGAAGGAAGTCAAGAAAGTGGCCACTCCAAAGAAGG
CAGCCAAGCCCAAGAAGGCTGCCTCCAAAGCCCCAAGCAAGAAACCCAAAGCCACCCCTGTCAAGAAGGC
CAAGAAGAAGCCGGCTGCCACGCCCAAGAAAGCCAAAAAGCCCAAGGTTGTCAAAGTCAAACCAGTCAAG
GCCTCCAAACCCAAGAAGGCCAAAACCGTGAAGCCCAAAGCCAAGTCGAGTGCCAAGAGGGGGAGCAAGA
AGAAGTCGGGAAGCACGGATCCACCGGTCGCCACCATGGTGAGCAAGGGCGAGGAGAATAACATGGCCGT
GATTAAACCAGAGATGAAGATGAGGTACTACATGGACGGCTCCGTCAATGGGCATGAGTTCACAATTGAA
GGTGAAGGCACAGGCAGACCTTACGAGGGACATCAAGAGATGACACTACGCGTCACAATGGCCAAGGGCG
GGCCAATGCCTTTCGCGTTTGACTTAGTGTCACACGTGTTCTGTTACGGCCACAGACCTTTTACTAAATA
TCCAGAAGAGATACCAGACTATTTCAAACAAGCATTTCCTGAAGGCCTGTCATGGGAAAGGTCGTTGGAG
TTCGAAGATGGTGGGTCCGCTTCAGTCAGTGCGCATATAAGCCTTAGAGGAAACACCTTCTACCACAAAT
CCAAATTTACTGGGGTTAACTTTCCTGCCGATGGTCCTATCATGCAAAACCAAAGTGTTGATTGGGAGCC
ATCAACCGAGAAAATTACTGCCAGCGACGGAGTTCTGAAGGGTGATGTTACGATGTACCTAAAACTTGAA
GGAGGCGGCAATCACAAATGCCAATTCAAGACTACTTACAAGGCGGCAAAAAAGATTCTTAAAATGCCAG
GAAGCCATTACATCAGCCATCGCCTCGTCAGGAAAACCGAAGGCAACATTACTGAGCTGGTAGAAGATGC
AGTAGCTCATTCCGGCGGCATGGACGAGCTGTACAAGTAAGCGGCCGCGACTCTAGATCATAATCAGCCA
TACCACATTTGTAGAGGTTTTACTTGCTTTAAAAAACCTCCCACACCTCCCCCTGAACCTGAAACATAAA
ATGAATGCAATTGTTGTTGTTAACTTGTTTATTGCAGCTTATAATGGTTACAAATAAAGCAATAGCATCA
CAAATTTCACAAATAAAGCATTTTTTTCACTGCATTCTAGTTGTGGTTTGTCCAAACTCATCAATGTATC
TTAAGGCGTAAATTGTAAGCGTTAATATTTTGTTAAAATTCGCGTTAAATTTTTGTTAAATCAGCTCATT
TTTTAACCAATAGGCCGAAATCGGCAAAATCCCTTATAAATCAAAAGAATAGACCGAGATAGGGT
[37 nt withheld, positions 2236-2272]
AAAGAACGTGGACTCCAACGTCAAAGG
[49 nt withheld, positions 2300-2348]
T
[91 nt withheld, positions 2350-2440]
G
[124 nt withheld, positions 2442-2565]
CAGGTGGCACTTTTCGGGGAAATGTGCGCGGAACCCCTATTTGTTTATTTTTCTAAATACATTCAAATAT
GTATCCGCTCATGAGACAATAACCCTGATAAATGCTTCAATAATATTGAAAAAGGAAGAGTCCTGAGGCG
GAAAGAACCAGCTGTGGAATGTGTGTCAGTTAGGGTGTGGAAAGTCCCCAGGCTCCCCAGCAGGCAGAAG
TATGCAAAGCATGCATCTCAATTAGTCAGCAACCAGGTGTGGAAAGTCCCCAGGCTCCCCAGCAGGCAGA
AGTATGCAAAGCATGCATCTCAATTAGTCAGCAACCATAGTCCCGCCCCTAACTCCGCCCATCCCGCCCC
TAACTCCGCCCAGTTCCGCCCATTCTCCGCCCCATGGCTGACTAATTTTTTTTATTTATGCAGAGGCCGA
GGCCGCCTCGGCCTCTGAGCTATTCCAGAAGTAGTGAGGAGGCTTTTTTGGAGGCCTAGGCTTTTGCAAA
GATCGATCAAGAGACAGGATGAGGATCGTTTCGCATGATTGAACAAGATGGATTGCACGCAGGTTCTCCG
GCCGCTTGGGTGGAGAGGCTATTCGGCTATGACTGGGCACAACAGACAATCGGCTGCTCTGATGCCGCCG
TGTTCCGGCTGTCAGCGCAGGGGCGCCCGGTTCTTTTTGTCAAGACCGACCTGTCCGGTGCCCTGAATGA
ACTGCAAGACGAGGCAGCGCGGCTATCGTGGCTGGCCACGACGGGCGTTCCTTGCGCAGCTGTGCTCGAC
GTTGTCACTGAAGCGGGAAGGGACTGGCTGCTATTGGGCGAAGTGCCGGGGCAGGATCTCCTGTCATCTC
ACCTTGCTCCTGCCGAGAAAGTATCCATCATGGCTGATGCAATGCGGCGGCTGCATACGCTTGATCCGGC
TACCTGCCCATTCGACCACCAAGCGAAACATCGCATCGAGCGAGCACGTACTCGGATGGAAGCCGGTCTT
GTCGATCAGGATGATCTGGACGAAGAGCATCAGGGGCTCGCGCCAGCCGAACTGTTCGCCAGGCTCAAGG
CGAGCATGCCCGACGGCGAGGATCTCGTCGTGACCCATGGCGATGCCTGCTTGCCGAATATCATGGTGGA
AAATGGCCGCTTTTCTGGATTCATCGACTGTGGCCGGCTGGGTGTGGCGGACCGCTATCAGGACATAGCG
TTGGCTACCCGTGATATTGCTGAAGAGCTTGGCGGCGAATGGGCTGACCGCTTCCTCGTGCTTTACGGTA
TCGCCGCTCCCGATTCGCAGCGCATCGCCTTCTATCGCCTTCTTGACGAGTTCTTCTGAGCGGGACTCTG
GGGTTCGAAATGACCGACCAAGCGACGCCCAACCTGCCATCACGAGATTTCGATTCCACCGCCGCCTTCT
ATGAAAGGTTGGGCTTCGGAATCGTTTTCCGGGACGCCGGCTGGATGATCCTCCAGCGCGGGGATCTCAT
GCTGGAGTTCTTCGCCCACCCTAGGGGGAGGCTAACTGAAACACGGAAGGAGACAATACCGGAAGGAACC
CGCGCTATGACGGCAATAAAAAGACAGAATAAAACGCACGGTGTTGGGTCGTTTGTTCATAAACGCGGGG
TTCGGTCCCAGGGCTGGCACTCTGTCGATACCCCACCGAGACCCCATTGGGGCCAATACGCCCGCGTTTC
TTCCTTTTCCCCACCCCACCCCCCAAGTTCGGGTGAAGGCCCAGGGCTCGCAGCCAACGTCGGGGCGGCA
GGCCCTGCCATAGCCTCAGGTTACTCATATATACTTTAGATTGATTTAAAACTTCATTTTTAATTTAAAA
GGATCTAGGTGAAGATCCTTTTTGATAATCTCATGACCAAAATCCCTTAACGTGAGTTTTCGTTCCACTG
AGCGTCAGACCCCGTAGAAAAGATCAAAGGATCTTCTTGAGATCCTTTTTTTCTGCGCGTAATCTGCTGC
TTGCAAACAAAAAAACCACCGCTACCAGCGGTGGTTTGTTTGCCGGATCAAGAGCTACCAACTCTTTTTC
CGAAGGTAACTGGCTTCAGCAGAGCGCAGATACCAAATACTGTTCTTCTAGTGTAGCCGTAGTTAGGCCA
CCACTTCAAGAACTCTGTAGCACCGCCTACATACCTCGCTCTGCTAATCCTGTTACCAGTGGCTGCTGCC
AGTGGCGATAAGTCGTGTCTTACCGGGTTGGACTCAAGACGATAGTTACCGGATAAGGCGCAGCGGTCGG
GCTGAACGGGGGGTTCGTGCACACAGCCCAGCTTGGAGCGAACGACCTACACCGAACTGAGATACCTACA
GCGTGAGCTATGAGAAAGCGCCACGCTTCCCGAAGGGAGAAAGGCGGACAGGTATCCGGTAAGCGGCAGG
GTCGGAACAGGAGAGCGCACGAGGGAGCTTCCAGGGGGAAACGCCTGGTATCTTTATAGTCCTGTCGGGT
TTCGCCACCTCTGACTTGAGCGTCGATTTTTGTGATGCTCGTCAGGGGGGCGGAGCCTATGGAAAAACGC
CAGCAACGCGGCCTTTTTACGGTTCCTGGCCTTTTGCTGGCCTTTTGCTCACATGTTCTTTCCTGCGTTA
TCCCCTGATTCTGTGGATAACCGTATTACCGCCATGCATTAGTTATTAATAGTAATCAATTACGGGGTCA
TTAGTTCATAGCCCATATATGGAGTTCCG
Features (pLannotate 1.2.2; 17 found; start..end, strand, type, name):
      1..304     +  enhancer       CMV enhancer: human cytomegalovirus immediate early enhancer
    305..508     +  promoter       CMV promoter: human cytomegalovirus (CMV) immediate early promoter
    544..1125    +  CDS            H1-0: H10_HUMAN - Also known as H1F0 H1FV. Experimental evidence at protein level: Swiss-Prot protein existence level 1. Histones H1 are necessary for the condensation of nucleosome chains into higher-order structures. The histones H1.0 are found in cells that are in terminal stages of differentiation or that have low rates of cell division. From Homo sapiens (Human).
   1156..1190    +  CDS            mBanana (fragment): yellow monomeric derivative of DsRed fluorescent protein mammalian codon-optimized
   1186..1833    +  CDS            mKO: mKO is a basic (constitutively fluorescent) orange fluorescent protein published in 2004, derived from Verrillofungia concinna. It has low acid sensitivity.
   1832..1860    +  CDS            mApple (fragment): photostable monomeric derivative of DsRed (Shaner et al., 2008) mammalian codon-optimized
   1876..1959    +  CDS            large T antigen (fragment): large T antigen from SV40 (simian virus 40)
   1982..2103    +  polyA_signal   SV40 poly(A) signal: SV40 polyadenylation signal
   2137..2565    -  rep_origin     f1 ori (sequence partly withheld): f1 bacteriophage origin of replication; arrow indicates direction of (+) strand synthesis
   2592..2696    +  promoter       AmpR promoter: bla
   2698..3055    +  promoter       SV40 promoter: SV40 enhancer and early promoter
   3090..3884    +  CDS            NeoR/KanR: aminoglycoside phosphotransferase from Tn5; aph(3')-II (or nptII); confers resistance to neomycin, kanamycin, and G418 (Geneticin®)
   3905..4057    +  CDS            ble (fragment): BLE_KLEPN - Experimental evidence at protein level: Swiss-Prot protein existence level 1. Binding protein with a strong affinity to the bleomycin family of antibiotics. Binds to CL990; an antimitotic-antibiotic compound. From Klebsiella pneumoniae.
   4116..4163    +  polyA_signal   HSV TK poly(A) signal: herpes simplex virus thymidine kinase polyadenylation signal (Cole and Stacy, 1985)
   4254..4270    -  polyA_signal   bGH poly(A) signal (fragment): bovine growth hormone polyadenylation signal
   4492..5080    +  rep_origin     ori: high-copy-number ColE1/pMB1/pBR322/pUC origin of replication
   5195..5254    +  enhancer       CMV enhancer (fragment): human cytomegalovirus immediate early enhancer
