[The description below was written by a language model from this plasmid's Addgene catalogue record and pLannotate feature annotations shown in this document.]
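Description:
mKOet-H1-10 is a mammalian expression plasmid that produces a fluorescently labelled linker histone for marking the nucleus and chromatin in living or fixed cells. The insert is recorded as mouse histone H1 (H1f0, the H1.0 subtype). The automated feature annotation labels this coding region by its similarity to human H1.0, which most likely reflects the close conservation of the two orthologues rather than a different insert. Transcription is driven by the human cytomegalovirus immediate-early enhancer and promoter and terminated by an SV40 polyadenylation signal.

In the feature map the histone open reading frame lies upstream of the fluorescent protein, separated by a short gap that suggests a linker, so the tag appears to sit at the C-terminus of H1. The "10" in the name may refer to linker length, but the record does not say so. The tag, mKOet, is annotated as an mKO-type monomeric orange fluorescent protein derived from a coral. The short flanking matches to mBanana and mApple are probably shared terminal sequences rather than additional reporters. The record gives excitation and emission maxima of 548 and 561 nm.

The backbone has a high-copy ColE1/pUC-type origin for propagation in E. coli and an f1 origin. A single Tn5 aminoglycoside phosphotransferase gene sits behind tandem bacterial (bla) and SV40 early promoters and is followed by an HSV TK polyadenylation signal. It confers kanamycin resistance in bacteria and G418 resistance for selecting stably transfected mammalian cells. Other small fragment annotations, such as ble, bGH poly(A) and large T antigen, appear to be backbone remnants. The construct is typically used as a localization marker for nuclei and histone-associated chromatin in fluorescence imaging.
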