Addgene plasmid #57922: mKOet-H1-10
Purpose: Localization: Nucleus/Histones, Excitation: 548, Emission: 561
Depositing lab: Michael Davidson.
Backbone
  Vector backbone: mKOet
  Backbone size w/o insert (bp): 4750
  Vector type: Mammalian Expression
  Selectable markers: Neomycin (select with G418)
Growth in bacteria
  Bacterial resistance: Kanamycin, 50 μg/mL
  Growth temperature: 37°C
  Growth strain: DH5alpha
  Copy number: High Copy
Gene/Insert
  Gene/Insert name: H1 (alt names: Mouse Histone H1; NM_008197.3)
  Species: M. musculus (mouse)
  Entrez Gene: H1f0 (a.k.a. D130017D06Rik, H1(0), H1-0, H1fv)
  Promoter: CMV
  Tag / fusion protein: mKOet
  Cloning method: Unknown
  Sequencing primers: 5′ CMV-F; 3′ SV40pA-R
Terms and licenses: Academic/Nonprofit Terms; Industry Terms: Not Available to Industry
Depositor comments: M. musculus (mouse) Histone H1. Excitation = 548; Emission = 561
How to cite: mKOet-H1-10 was a gift from Michael Davidson (Addgene plasmid # 57922 ; http://n2t.net/addgene:57922 ; RRID:Addgene_57922)
