>Addgene plasmid #57922 | mKOet-H1-10 | depositor partial sequence | sequence record 89070 | insert sequence
CGTCAGATCCGCTAGCCGCCACCATGACCGAGAACTCCACCTCCGCCCCGGCGGCGAAGCCCAAACGGGC
CAAGGCTTCCAAGAAGTCCACGGACCACCCCAAGTATTCAGACATGATCGTGGCTGCTATCCAGGCAGAG
AAGAACCGTGCCGGCTCCTCGCGCCAGTCCATCCAAAAGTATATCAAGAGCCACTACAAGGTGGGTGAGA
ACGCCGACTCCCAGATCAAGTTGTCCATCAAGCGCCTAGTGACCACCGGTGTTCTCAAGCAAACCAAAGG
GGTGGGCGCCTCGGGGTCCTTCAGGCTGGCCAAGGGCGATGAGCCCAAAAGGTCGGTGGCTTTCAAGAAG
ACCAAGAAGGAAGTCAAGAAAGTGGCCACTCCAAAGAAGGCAGCCAAGCCCAAGAAGGCTGCCTCCAAAG
CCCCAAGCAAGAAACCCAAAGCCACCCCTGTCAAGAAGGCCAAGAAGAAGCCGGCTGCCACGCCCAAGAA
AGCCAAAAAGCCCAAGGTTGTCAAAGTCAAACCAGTCAAGGCCTCCAAACCCAAGAAGGCCAAAACCGTG
AAGCCCAAAGCCAAGTCGAGTGCCAAGAGGGGGAGCAAGAAGAAGTCGGGAAGCACGGATCCACCGGTCG
CCACCATGGTGAGCAAGGGCGAGGAGAATAACATGGCCGTGATTAAACCAGAGATGAAGATGAGGTACTA
CATGGACGGCTCCGTCAATGGGCATGAGTTCACAATTGAAGGTGAAGGCACAGGCAGACCTTACGAGGGA
CATCAAGAGATGACACTACGCGTCACAATGGCCAAGGGCGGGCCAATGCCTTTCGCGTTTGACTTAGTGT
CACACGTGTTCTGTTACGGCCACAGACCTTTTACTAAATATCCAGAAGAGATACCAGACTATTTCAAACA
AGCATTTCCTGAAGGCCTGTCATGGGAAAGGTCGTTGGAGTTCGAAGATGGTGGGTCCGCTTCAGTCAGT
GCGCATATAAGCCTTAGAGGAAACACCTTCTACCACAAATCCAAATTTACTGGGGTTAACTTTCCTGCCG
ATGGTCCTATCATGCAAAACCAAAGTGTTGATTGGGAGCCATCAACCGAGAAAATTACTGCCAGCGACGG
AGTTCTGAAGGGTGATGTTACGATGTACCTAAAACTTGAAGGAGGCGGCAATCACAAATGCCAATTCAAG
ACTACTTACAAGGCGGCAAAAAAGATTCTTAAAATGCCAGGAAGCCATTACATCAGCCATCGCCTCGTCA
GGAAAACCGAAGGCAACATTACTGAGCTGGTAGAAGATGCAGTAGCTCATTCCGGCGGCATGGACGAGCT
GTACAAGTAAGCGGCCGCGACTCTAGATCATAATCAGCCATACCACAT
